Addgene plasmid #61188: pCMB-TLEr
Purpose: Fluorescent reporter for transitory late endosome mCherry-MtRAB7A2 expressed under MtBCP1 promoter
Depositing lab: Maria Harrison. Depositing organization: Boyce Thompson Institute for Plant Research, Inc. Publication: A set of fluorescent protein-based markers expressed from constitutive and arbuscular mycorrhiza-inducible promoters to label organelles, membranes and cytoskeletal elements in Medicago truncatula. Ivanov S, Harrison MJ. Plant J. 2014 Oct 20. doi: 10.1111/tpj.12706. PubMed 25329881.
Backbone
  Vector backbone: pK7m34GW
  Vector type: Plant Expression
  Selectable markers: Kanamycin
Growth in bacteria
  Bacterial resistance: Spectinomycin, 50 μg/mL
  Growth temperature: 37°C
  Growth strain: DH5alpha
  Copy number: High Copy
Gene/Insert
  Gene/Insert name: MtRAB7A2
  Insert size (bp): 621
  Promoter: MtBCP1
  Tag / fusion protein: mCherry
  Cloning method: Gateway Cloning
  Sequencing primers: 5′ ATGCCTTCCCGTAGAAGAACG; 3′ TCAGCACTCACATCCTGATGAC
Terms and licenses: Academic/Nonprofit Terms; Industry Terms: Not Available to Industry
How to cite: pCMB-TLEr was a gift from Maria Harrison (Addgene plasmid # 61188 ; http://n2t.net/addgene:61188 ; RRID:Addgene_61188)
