[The description below was written by a language model from this plasmid's Addgene catalogue record and pLannotate feature annotations shown in this document.]
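Description:
pCMB-TLEr is a plant binary expression vector built on the pK7m34GW MultiSite Gateway destination backbone, designed for Agrobacterium-mediated delivery of a fluorescent organelle marker into Medicago truncatula. Outside the T-DNA it carries a high-copy ColE1/pUC-type origin with a bom site for propagation in E. coli, and the pVS1 oriV, RepA and StaA functions, which support replication and stable maintenance in Agrobacterium. Bacterial selection is by spectinomycin through the aadA (SmR) gene. The short gentamicin acetyltransferase, integrase and rop matches flagged by the annotation are fragments, presumably backbone remnants rather than functional genes.

Between the nopaline-type right and left T-DNA borders lie two units. The first is the three-fragment Gateway assembly. The roughly 1.2 kb interval between attB4 and attB1 has no annotated feature but corresponds in position to the MtBCP1 promoter named in the catalogue entry. It is followed by mCherry, attB2, and then the 621 bp MtRAB7A2 coding sequence, which the annotation software identified by homology to the Arabidopsis Rab7-family GTPase RABG3F. This arrangement gives an N-terminal mCherry fusion to the Rab, terminated by a CaMV polyadenylation signal. The second unit is a NOS promoter–nptII–NOS terminator cassette conferring kanamycin resistance for selecting transformed plant tissue.

According to the record, the mCherry-MtRAB7A2 fusion is a red marker for the transitory late endosome. The source publication describes a set of markers driven by constitutive and arbuscular mycorrhiza-inducible promoters, and this plasmid is the MtBCP1-driven member for that compartment. It is suited to live-cell imaging of endosomal compartments in Medicago roots, particularly in the context of mycorrhizal symbiosis.
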