Features (pLannotate 1.2.2; 22 found; start..end, strand, type, name):
    227..283     +  CDS            GmR (fragment): gentamycin acetyltransferase; aacC1; confers resistance to gentamycin
    294..1081    +  CDS            SmR (fragment): aminoglycoside adenylyltransferase (Murphy, 1985); aadA; confers resistance to spectinomycin and streptomycin
   1325..1913    +  rep_origin     ori: high-copy-number ColE1/pMB1/pBR322/pUC origin of replication
   2099..2239    -  misc_feature   bom: basis of mobility region from pBR322
   2341..2380    -  CDS            rop (fragment): Rop protein, which maintains plasmids at low copy number; rop
   2583..2777    -  rep_origin     pVS1 oriV: origin of replication for the Pseudomonas plasmid pVS1 (Heeb et al., 2000)
   2843..3911    -  CDS            pVS1 RepA (fragment): replication protein from the Pseudomonas plasmid pVS1 (Heeb et al., 2000)
   4344..4973    -  CDS            pVS1 StaA: stability protein from the Pseudomonas plasmid pVS1 (Heeb et al., 2000)
   5533..5934    -  CDS            Y4CG_SINFN (fragment): Protein inferred from homology: Swiss-Prot protein existence level 3. From Sinorhizobium fredii (strain NBRC 101917 / NGR234).
   6273..6297    -  misc_feature   RB T-DNA repeat: right border repeat from nopaline C58 T-DNA
   6422..6442    +  protein_bind   attB4: mutant version of attB; core recombination site for the Gateway® BP reaction BP Clonase™
   7625..7645    +  protein_bind   attB1: mutant version of attB; core recombination site for the Gateway® BP reaction BP Clonase™
   7651..8358    +  CDS            mCherry: mCherry is a basic (constitutively fluorescent) red fluorescent protein published in 2004, derived from Discosoma sp.. It is reported to be a very rapidly-maturing monomer with low acid sensitivity.
   8363..8383    -  protein_bind   attB2: mutant version of attB; core recombination site for the Gateway® BP reaction BP Clonase™
   8386..9003    +  CDS            RABG3F: RAG3F_ARATH - Also known as RAB71, RAB7B. Experimental evidence at protein level: Swiss-Prot protein existence level 1. Essential for trafficking from prevacuolar compartments to vacuoles. Involved in the trafficking of newly synthesized protein to vacuoles. Essential for plant growth (PubMed:24824487). Participates in the recruitment of the core retromer components to the endosomal membrane by interacting with VPS35A (PubMed:23362252). From Arabidopsis thaliana (Mouse-ear cress).
   9032..9072    +  CDS            lacZα (fragment): LacZα fragment of β-galactosidase; lacZ fragment
   9171..9330    +  polyA_signal   CaMV poly(A) signal (fragment): cauliflower mosaic virus polyadenylation signal
   9447..9626    +  promoter       NOS promoter: nopaline synthase promoter
   9660..10451   +  CDS            neo: KKA2_KLEPN - Also known as kan, nptII. Experimental evidence at protein level: Swiss-Prot protein existence level 1. Resistance to kanamycin, neomycin, paromomycin, ribostamycin, butirosin and gentamicin B. From Klebsiella pneumoniae.
  10494..10746   +  terminator     NOS terminator: nopaline synthase terminator and poly(A) signal
  10839..10863   -  misc_feature   LB T-DNA repeat: left border repeat from nopaline C58 T-DNA
  11101..137     -  CDS            int (fragment) (across the origin): INT2_ECOLX - Protein inferred from homology: Swiss-Prot protein existence level 3. Putative integrase believed to be involved in the insertion of antibiotic resistance genes into plasmids and transposons. From Escherichia coli.
>Addgene plasmid #61188 | pCMB-TLEr | depositor full sequence | sequence record 100494 | pCMB-TLEr sequence 11101 bps
ATTCGGGCACGAACCCAGTGGACATAAGCCTCGTTCGGTTCGTAAGCTGTAATGCAAGTAGCGTAACTGC
CGTCACGCAACTGGTCCAGAACCTTGACCGAACGCAGCGGTGGTAACGGCGCAGTGGCGGTTTTCATGGC
TTCTTGTTATGACATGTTTTTTTGGGGTACAGTCTATGCCTCGGGCATCCAAGCAGCAAGCGCGTTACGC
CGTGGGTCGATGTTTGATGTTATGGAGCAGCAACGATGTTACGCAGCAGGGCAGTCGCCCTAAAACAAAG
TTAAACATCATGGGGGAAGCGGTGATCGCCGAAGTATCGACTCAACTATCAGAGGTAGTTGGCGTCATCG
AGCGCCATCTCGAACCGACGTTGCTGGCCGTACATTTGTACGGCTCCGCAGTGGATGGCGGCCTGAAGCC
ACACAGTGATATTGATTTGCTGGTTACGGTGACCGTAAGGCTTGATGAAACAACGCGGCGAGCTTTGATC
AACGACCTTTTGGAAACTTCGGCTTCCCCTGGAGAGAGCGAGATTCTCCGCGCTGTAGAAGTCACCATTG
TTGTGCACGACGACATCATTCCGTGGCGTTATCCAGCTAAGCGCGAACTGCAATTTGGAGAATGGCAGCG
CAATGACATTCTTGCAGGTATCTTCGAGCCAGCCACGATCGACATTGATCTGGCTATCTTGCTGACAAAA
GCAAGAGAACATAGCGTTGCCTTGGTAGGTCCAGCGGCGGAGGAACTCTTTGATCCGGTTCCTGAACAGG
ATCTATTTGAGGCGCTAAATGAAACCTTAACGCTATGGAACTCGCCGCCCGACTGGGCTGGCGATGAGCG
AAATGTAGTGCTTACGTTGTCCCGCATTTGGTACAGCGCAGTAACCGGCAAAATCGCGCCGAAGGATGTC
GCTGCCGACTGGGCAATGGAGCGCCTGCCGGCCCAGTATCAGCCCGTCATACTTGAAGCTAGACAGGCTT
ATCTTGGACAAGAAGAAGATCGCTTGGCCTCGCGCGCAGATCAGTTGGAAGAATTTGTCCACTACGTGAA
AGGCGAGATCACCAAGGTAGTCGGCAAATAATGTCTAGCTAGAAATTCGTTCAAGCCGACGCCGCTTCGC
CGGCGTTAACTCAAGCGATTAGATGCACTAAGCACATAATTGCTCACAGCCAAACTATCAGGTCAAGTCT
GCTTTTATTATTTTTAAGCGTGCATAATAAGCCCTACACAAATTGGGAGATATATCATGCATGACCAAAA
TCCCTTAACGTGAGTTTTCGTTCCACTGAGCGTCAGACCCCGTAGAAAAGATCAAAGGATCTTCTTGAGA
TCCTTTTTTTCTGCGCGTAATCTGCTGCTTGCAAACAAAAAAACCACCGCTACCAGCGGTGGTTTGTTTG
CCGGATCAAGAGCTACCAACTCTTTTTCCGAAGGTAACTGGCTTCAGCAGAGCGCAGATACCAAATACTG
TCCTTCTAGTGTAGCCGTAGTTAGGCCACCACTTCAAGAACTCTGTAGCACCGCCTACATACCTCGCTCT
GCTAATCCTGTTACCAGTGGCTGCTGCCAGTGGCGATAAGTCGTGTCTTACCGGGTTGGACTCAAGACGA
TAGTTACCGGATAAGGCGCAGCGGTCGGGCTGAACGGGGGGTTCGTGCACACAGCCCAGCTTGGAGCGAA
CGACCTACACCGAACTGAGATACCTACAGCGTGAGCTATGAGAAAGCGCCACGCTTCCCGAAGGGAGAAA
GGCGGACAGGTATCCGGTAAGCGGCAGGGTCGGAACAGGAGAGCGCACGAGGGAGCTTCCAGGGGGAAAC
GCCTGGTATCTTTATAGTCCTGTCGGGTTTCGCCACCTCTGACTTGAGCGTCGATTTTTGTGATGCTCGT
CAGGGGGGCGGAGCCTATGGAAAAACGCCAGCAACGCGGCCTTTTTACGGTTCCTGGCCTTTTGCTGGCC
TTTTGCTCACATGTTCTTTCCTGCGTTATCCCCTGATTCTGTGGATAACCGTATTACCGCCTTTGAGTGA
GCTGATACCGCTCGCCGCAGCCGAACGACCGAGCGCAGCGAGTCAGTGAGCGAGGAAGCGGAAGAGCGCC
TGATGCGGTATTTTCTCCTTACGCATCTGTGCGGTATTTCACACCGCATATGGTGCACTCTCAGTACAAT
CTGCTCTGATGCCGCATAGTTAAGCCAGTATACACTCCGCTATCGCTACGTGACTGGGTCATGGCTGCGC
CCCGACACCCGCCAACACCCGCTGACGCGCCCTGACGGGCTTGTCTGCTCCCGGCATCCGCTTACAGACA
AGCTGTGACCGTCTCCGGGAGCTGCATGTGTCAGAGGTTTTCACCGTCATCACCGAAACGCGCGAGGCAG
GGTGCCTTGATGTGGGCGCCGGCGGTCGAGTGGCGACGGCGCGGCTTGTCCGCGCCCTGGTAGATTGCCT
GGCCGTAGGCCAGCCATTTTTGAGCGGCCAGCGGCCGCGATAGGCCGACGCGAAGCGGCGGGGCGTAGGG
AGCGCAGCGACCGAAGGGTAGGCGCTTTTTGCAGCTCTTCGGCTGTGCGCTGGCCAGACAGTTATGCACA
GGCCAGGCGGGTTTTAAGAGTTTTAATAAGTTTTAAAGAGTTTTAGGCGGAAAAATCGCCTTTTTTCTCT
TTTATATCAGTCACTTACATGTGTGACCGGTTCCCAATGTACGGCTTTGGGTTCCCAATGTACGGGTTCC
GGTTCCCAATGTACGGCTTTGGGTTCCCAATGTACGTGCTATCCACAGGAAAGAGACCTTTTCGACCTTT
TTCCCCTGCTAGGGCAATTTGCCCTAGCATCTGCTCCGTACATTAGGAACCGGCGGATGCTTCGCCCTCG
ATCAGGTTGCGGTAGCGCATGACTAGGATCGGGCCAGCCTGCCCCGCCTCCTCCTTCAAATCGTACTCCG
GCAGGTCATTTGACCCGATCAGCTTGCGCACGGTGAAACAGAACTTCTTGAACTCTCCGGCGCTGCCACT
GCGTTCGTAGATCGTCTTGAACAACCATCTGGCTTCTGCCTTGCCTGCGGCGCGGCGTGCCAGGCGGTAG
AGAAAACGGCCGATGCCGGGATCGATCAAAAAGTAATCGGGGTGAACCGTCAGCACGTCCGGGTTCTTGC
CTTCTGTGATCTCGCGGTACATCCAATCAGCTAGCTCGATCTCGATGTACTCCGGCCGCCCGGTTTCGCT
CTTTACGATCTTGTAGCGGCTAATCAAGGCTTCACCCTCGGATACCGTCACCAGGCGGCCGTTCTTGGCC
TTCTTCGTACGCTGCATGGCAACGTGCGTGGTGTTTAACCGAATGCAGGTTTCTACCAGGTCGTCTTTCT
GCTTTCCGCCATCGGCTCGCCGGCAGAACTTGAGTACGTCCGCAACGTGTGGACGGAACACGCGGCCGGG
CTTGTCTCCCTTCCCTTCCCGGTATCGGTTCATGGATTCGGTTAGATGGGAAACCGCCATCAGTACCAGG
TCGTAATCCCACACACTGGCCATGCCGGCCGGCCCTGCGGAAACCTCTACGTGCCCGTCTGGAAGCTCGT
AGCGGATCACCTCGCCAGCTCGTCGGTCACGCTTCGACAGACGGAAAACGGCCACGTCCATGATGCTGCG
ACTATCGCGGGTGCCCACGTCATAGAGCATCGGAACGAAAAAATCTGGTTGCTCGTCGCCCTTGGGCGGC
TTCCTAATCGACGGCGCACCGGCTGCCGGCGGTTGCCGGGATTCTTTGCGGATTCGATCAGCGGCCGCTT
GCCACGATTCACCGGGGCGTGCTTCTGCCTCGATGCGTTGCCGCTGGGCGGCCTGCGCGGCCTTCAACTT
CTCCACCAGGTCATCACCCAGCGCCGCGCCGATTTGTACCGGGCCGGATGGTTTGCGACCGTCACGCCGA
TTCCTCGGGCTTGGGGGTTCCAGTGCCATTGCAGGGCCGGCAGACAACCCAGCCGCTTACGCCTGGCCAA
CCGCCCGTTCCTCCACACATGGGGCATTCCACGGCGTCGGTGCCTGGTTGTTCTTGATTTTCCATGCCGC
CTCCTTTAGCCGCTAAAATTCATCTACTCATTTATTCATTTGCTCATTTACTCTGGTAGCTGCGCGATGT
ATTCAGATAGCAGCTCGGTAATGGTCTTGCCTTGGCGTACCGCGTACATCTTCAGCTTGGTGTGATCCTC
CGCCGGCAACTGAAAGTTGACCCGCTTCATGGCTGGCGTGTCTGCCAGGCTGGCCAACGTTGCAGCCTTG
CTGCTGCGTGCGCTCGGACGGCCGGCACTTAGCGTGTTTGTGCTTTTGCTCATTTTCTCTTTACCTCATT
AACTCAAATGAGTTTTGATTTAATTTCAGCGGCCAGCGCCTGGACCTCGCGGGCAGCGTCGCCCTCGGGT
TCTGATTCAAGAACGGTTGTGCCGGCGGCGGCAGTGCCTGGGTAGCTCACGCGCTGCGTGATACGGGACT
CAAGAATGGGCAGCTCGTACCCGGCCAGCGCCTCGGCAACCTCACCGCCGATGCGCGTGCCTTTGATCGC
CCGCGACACGACAAAGGCCGCTTGTAGCCTTCCATCCGTGACCTCAATGCGCTGCTTAACCAGCTCCACC
AGGTCGGCGGTGGCCCATATGTCGTAAGGGCTTGGCTGCACCGGAATCAGCACGAAGTCGGCTGCCTTGA
TCGCGGACACAGCCAAGTCCGCCGCCTGGGGCGCTCCGTCGATCACTACGAAGTCGCGCCGGCCGATGGC
CTTCACGTCGCGGTCAATCGTCGGGCGGTCGATGCCGACAACGGTTAGCGGTTGATCTTCCCGCACGGCC
GCCCAATCGCGGGCACTGCCCTGGGGATCGGAATCGACTAACAGAACATCGGCCCCGGCGAGTTGCAGGG
CGCGGGCTAGATGGGTTGCGATGGTCGTCTTGCCTGACCCGCCTTTCTGGTTAAGTACAGCGATAACCTT
CATGCGTTCCCCTTGCGTATTTGTTTATTTACTCATCGCATCATATACGCAGCGACCGCATGACGCAAGC
TGTTTTACTCAAATACACATCACCTTTTTAGACGGCGGCGCTCGGTTTCTTCAGCGGCCAAGCTGGCCGG
CCAGGCCGCCAGCTTGGCATCAGACAAACCGGCCAGGATTTCATGCAGCCGCACGGTTGAGACGTGCGCG
GGCGGCTCGAACACGTACCCGGCCGCGATCATCTCCGCCTCGATCTCTTCGGTAATGAAAAACGGTTCGT
CCTGGCCGTCCTGGTGCGGTTTCATGCTTGTTCCTCTTGGCGTTCATTCTCGGCGGCCGCCAGGGCGTCG
GCCTCGGTCAATGCGTCCTCACGGAAGGCACCGCGCCGCCTGGCCTCGGTGGGCGTCACTTCCTCGCTGC
GCTCAAGTGCGCGGTACAGGGTCGAGCGATGCACGCCAAGCAGTGCAGCCGCCTCTTTCACGGTGCGGCC
TTCCTGGTCGATCAGCTCGCGGGCGTGCGCGATCTGTGCCGGGGTGAGGGTAGGGCGGGGGCCAAACTTC
ACGCCTCGGGCCTTGGCGGCCTCGCGCCCGCTCCGGGTGCGGTCGATGATTAGGGAACGCTCGAACTCGG
CAATGCCGGCGAACACGGTCAACACCATGCGGCCGGCCGGCGTGGTGGTGTCGGCCCACGGCTCTGCCAG
GCTACGCAGGCCCGCGCCGGCCTCCTGGATGCGCTCGGCAATGTCCAGTAGGTCGCGGGTGCTGCGGGCC
AGGCGGTCTAGCCTGGTCACTGTCACAACGTCGCCAGGGCGTAGGTGGTCAAGCATCCTGGCCAGCTCCG
GGCGGTCGCGCCTGGTGCCGGTGATCTTCTCGGAAAACAGCTTGGTGCAGCCGGCCGCGTGCAGTTCGGC
CCGTTGGTTGGTCAAGTCCTGGTCGTCGGTGCTGACGCGGGCATAGCCCAGCAGGCCAGCGGCGGCGCTC
TTGTTCATGGCGTAATGTCTCCGGTTCTAGTCGCAAGTATTCTACTTTATGCGACTAAAACACGCGACAA
GAAAACGCCAGGAAAAGGGCAGGGCGGCAGCCTGTCGCGTAACTTAGGACTTGTGCGACATGTCGTTTTC
AGAAGACGGCTGCACTGAACGTCAGAAGCCGACTGCACTATAGCAGCGGAGGGGTTGGATCAAAGTACTT
TGATCCCGAGGGGAACCCTGTGGTTGGCATGCACATACAAATGGACGAACGGATAAACCTTTTCACGCCC
TTTTAAATATCCGTTATTCTAATAAACGCTCTTTTCTCTTAGGTTTACCCGCCAATATATCCTGTCAAAC
ACTGATAGTTTAAACTGAAGGCGGGAAACGACAATCTGATCCAAGCTCAAGCTAAGCTTGGGCCCGAGCG
GATAACAATTTCACACAGGAAACAGCTATGACCATGATTACGCCAAGCTATCAACTTTGTATAGAAAAGT
TGGAGAGAGGGAGATGTGTTTTTAAGGAGCTATAGAAGGATACAATACCGCTTCTTTGATTGGTATTCTA
ACTCAATGCGTTGCTTAAGAGTTGGTTAATCTATTTGAAATGTTGCGATTATAGTAGATCTTGTGCTCCC
ATCTTTAATATATCTTTTACACTTACTCCTTAGTTATACAAACATTAAACATCATAACTTCTAAGGTAAT
TGATACGTGCCAAATTTTCTAAACTCCATTAAATTTGGTTTGAAAGAAATTTCATGAAATTCCTCTAGTT
CGTTATAAATATTAGATAATTAGGTTTTGAGTAGCATTGTAGCTACCATGACCTATTTCCATTACATTTG
TAGGTTTAAAAGATCAAAGATGACTTGGGGTATCAATTAACGAGTGAGCATATATGCGAGCAAGGAAAGA
GATAAGTCAGAGTGTTTAAGGAAAGCAAGGCAAGAAAATTCACTTAGGGAGCCAAAACAAGGTCAATACT
CGATTACATCTCTAATTTAAGCTTGAGAACTTGATATATTCGAGACTCCTCAAGTATTTGTACTCCAAGT
GTCAATACTCGATTACATCTCTAATTTTCCAAATAAAGAAACTCGTAAGAAACAAACATTATTTATGTGT
AAACTTTCTGCATGGAGACAACTCAATTATAACGAAGCCCGGAAGAGGAACTATATATACTGTTTCTATT
TCCCTTTGACACGGTCCACACTATATTGCATACTTGTTTACTGCCAAATAAAAACAAGTATGTCCACGTG
GTTAAATAAAAACAAAAGAAAACTTTCTTTTTGTTCAAGTGATAGAAAGTTTCTTTACATTAATATAAAA
TAATATAAGTGTATTCCAAAAAGGTAAAAAAAAAAATAATAAGTTGTGGAAATTCAACCTCGTCTTAGTA
AAAAGCCGACCAAATCCGGTAGCCGTTTATAATAGCAAACAAATATTCTATTATTGTTGTGACGATAAAA
TCAATACACCCACACATGACAACTATATATAGCCTAAGTTGATATGCACAATTCATCAAATCAAATCAAA
ACAATTACATTTGCTAACTTGCTATTCCTTTGATTGAGATTTTATTCTAGGAAATAAAATTTTGACACTC
ATTTTTTTAAAGTTAATTTCTACATTTAGAGAGAAATATTTTCCAAAATCAAATTTTGATCAAGCAAGTT
TGTACAAAAAAGCAGGCTTCATGGTGAGCAAGGGCGAGGAGGATAACATGGCCATCATCAAGGAGTTCAT
GCGCTTCAAGGTGCACATGGAGGGCTCCGTGAACGGCCACGAGTTCGAGATCGAGGGCGAGGGCGAGGGC
CGCCCCTACGAGGGCACCCAGACCGCCAAGCTGAAGGTGACCAAGGGTGGCCCCCTGCCCTTCGCCTGGG
ACATCCTGTCCCCTCAGTTCATGTACGGCTCCAAGGCCTACGTGAAGCACCCCGCCGACATCCCCGACTA
CTTGAAGCTGTCCTTCCCCGAGGGCTTCAAGTGGGAGCGCGTGATGAACTTCGAGGACGGCGGCGTGGTG
ACCGTGACCCAGGACTCCTCCCTGCAGGACGGCGAGTTCATCTACAAGGTGAAGCTGCGCGGCACCAACT
TCCCCTCCGACGGCCCCGTAATGCAGAAGAAGACCATGGGCTGGGAGGCCTCCTCCGAGCGGATGTACCC
CGAGGACGGCGCCCTGAAGGGCGAGATCAAGCAGAGGCTGAAGCTGAAGGACGGCGGCCACTACGACGCT
GAGGTCAAGACCACCTACAAGGCCAAGAAGCCCGTGCAGCTGCCCGGCGCCTACAACGTCAACATCAAGT
TGGACATCACCTCCCACAACGAGGACTACACCATCGTGGAACAGTACGAACGCGCCGAGGGCCGCCACTC
CACCGGCGGCATGGACGAGCTGTACAAGGACCCAGCTTTCTTGTACAAAGTGGAAATGCCTTCCCGTAGA
AGAACGCTCTTGAAAGTCATCATTCTCGGTGACAGCGGGGTGGGGAAGACGTCTTTGATGAATCAATATG
TGAATAAGAAGTTTAGTAATCAGTACAAGGCAACCATTGGAGCTGACTTCTTAACCAAAGAAGTGCAATT
TGAAGATAGGCTTTTCACCTTACAGATTTGGGATACAGCTGGCCAGGAGAGATTCCAAAGCCTAGGAGTT
GCTTTCTATCGTGGGGCTGATTGCTGTGTTCTTGTATACGATGTTAATTCAATGAAATCATTTGACAACC
TTAACAACTGGAGGGAGGAATTTCTGATTCAAGCAAATCCTTCCGATCCAGAGAATTTTCCTTTTGTTGT
TATAGGAAACAAGATCGACATTGATGGTGGGAACAGTAGAGTGGTTTCAGAAAAGAAGGCTCGGGCATGG
TGTGCAGCAAAAGGAAATATCCCATATTTTGAGACATCTGCCAAAGAAGGTATTAATGTCGAGGAAGCAT
TCCAAACCATAGCAAAGGATGCCCTGAAAAGCGGGGAAGAGGAAGAATTATACCTGCCAGACACAATTGA
TGTTGGAAACAGCAATCAGCCAAGGTCATCAGGATGTGAGTGCTGAGCAACTTTATTATACATAGTTGAT
AATTCACTGGCCGTCGTTTTACAACGTCGTGACTGGGAAAACGATCTAACTGACTAGCCGCGGCCATGGC
GGCCGGGAGCGGCCATGCTAGAGTCCGCAAAAATCACCAGTCTCTCTCTACAAATCTATCTCTCTCTATT
TTTCTCCAGAATAATGTGTGAGTAGTTCCCAGATAAGGGAATTAGGGTTCTTATAGGGTTTCGCTCATGT
GTTGAGCATATAAGAAACCCTTAGTATGTATTTGTATTTGTAAAATACTTCTATCAATAAAATTTCTAAT
TCCTAAAACCAAAATCCAGTGACCTGCAGGTCGACCATATGGGAGAGCTCGAATTATCATACATGAGAAT
TAAGGGAGTCACGTTATGACCCCCGCCGATGACGCGGGACAAGCCGTTTTACGTTTGGAACTGACAGAAC
CGCAACGTTGAAGGAGCCACTCAGCCGCGGGTTTCTGGAGTTTAATGAGCTAAGCACATACGTCAGAAAC
CATTATTGCGCGTTCAAAAGTCGCCTAAGGTCACTATCAGCTAGCAAATATTTCTTGTCAAAAATGCTCC
ACTGACGTTCCATAAATTCCCCTCGGTATCCAATTAGAGTCTCATATTCACTCTCAACTCGATCGAGGCA
TGATTGAACAAGATGGATTGCACGCAGGTTCTCCGGCCGCTTGGGTGGAGAGGCTATTCGGCTATGACTG
GGCACAACAGACAATCGGCTGCTCTGATGCCGCCGTGTTCCGGCTGTCAGCGCAGGGGCGCCCGGTTCTT
TTTGTCAAGACCGACCTGTCCGGTGCCCTGAATGAACTCCAAGACGAGGCAGCGCGGCTATCGTGGCTGG
CCACGACGGGCGTTCCTTGCGCAGCTGTGCTCGACGTTGTCACTGAAGCGGGAAGGGACTGGCTGCTATT
GGGCGAAGTGCCGGGGCAGGATCTCCTGTCATCTCACCTTGCTCCTGCCGAGAAAGTATCCATCATGGCT
GATGCAATGCGGCGGCTGCATACGCTTGATCCGGCTACCTGCCCATTCGACCACCAAGCGAAACATCGCA
TCGAGCGAGCACGTACTCGGATGGAAGCCGGTCTTGTCGATCAGGATGATCTGGACGAAGAGCATCAGGG
GCTCGCGCCAGCCGAACTGTTCGCCAGGCTCAAGGCGCGGATGCCCGACGGCGAGGATCTCGTCGTGACC
CACGGCGATGCCTGCTTGCCGAATATCATGGTGGAAAATGGCCGCTTTTCTGGATTCATCGACTGTGGCC
GGCTGGGTGTGGCGGACCGCTATCAGGACATAGCGTTGGCTACCCGTGATATTGCTGAAGAGCTTGGCGG
CGAATGGGCTGACCGCTTCCTCGTGCTTTACGGTATCGCCGCTCCCGATTCGCAGCGCATCGCCTTCTAT
CGCCTTCTTGACGAGTTCTTCTGAGCGGGACTCTGGGGTTCGGACTCTAGCTAGAGTCAAGCAGATCGTT
CAAACATTTGGCAATAAAGTTTCTTAAGATTGAATCCTGTTGCCGGTCTTGCGATGATTATCATATAATT
TCTGTTGAATTACGTTAAGCATGTAATAATTAACATGTAATGCATGACGTTATTTATGAGATGGGTTTTT
ATGATTAGAGTCCCGCAATTATACATTTAATACGCGATAGAAAACAAAATATAGCGCGCAAACTAGGATA
AATTATCGCGCGCGGTGTCATCTATGTTACTAGATCGACCGGCATGCAAGCTGATAATTCAATTCGGCGT
TAATTCAGTACATTAAAAACGTCCGCAATGTGTTATTAAGTTGTCTAAGCGTCAATTTGTTTACACCACA
ATATATCCTGCCACCAGCCAGCCAACAGCTCCCCGACCGGCAGCTCGGCACAAAATCACCACTCGATACA
GGCAGCCCATCAGTCCGGGACGGCGTCAGCGGGAGAGCCGTTGTAAGGCGGCAGACTTTGCTCATGTTAC
CGATGCTATTCGGAAGAACGGCAACTAAGCTGCCGGGTTTGAAACACGGATGATCTCGCGGAGGGTAGCA
TGTTGATTGTAACGATGACAGAGCGTTGCTGCCTGTGATCA
