>Addgene plasmid #61188 | pCMB-TLEr | addgene partial sequence | sequence record 104482 | Mombaerts mRFPup 5'-GTGGCCGTTCACGGAGCCCTCCATG-3'
CAAAATTTGATTTTGGAAAATATTTCTCTCTAAATGTAGAAATTAACTTTAAAAAAATGAGTGTCAAAAT
TTTATTTCCTAGAATAAAATCTCAATCAAAGGAATAGCAAGTTAGCAAATGTAATTGTTTTGATTTGATT
TGATGAATTGTGCATATCAACTTAGGCTATATATAGTTGTCATGTGTGGGTGTATTGATTTTATCGTCAC
AACAATAATAGAATATTTGTTTGCTATTATAAACGGCTACCGGATTTGGTCGGCTTTTTACTAANACGAG
GTTGAATTTCCACAACTTATTATTTTTTTTTTTACCTTTTTGGAATACACTTATATTATTTTATATTAAT
GTAAAGAAACTTTCTATCACTTGAACAAAAAGAAAGT
