>Addgene plasmid #61188 | pCMB-TLEr | addgene partial sequence | sequence record 105846 | mCherry-F 5'-ccccgtaatgcagaagaaga-3'
CGGATGTACCCCGAGGACGGCGCCCTGAAGGGCGAGATCAAGCAGAGGCTGAAGCTGAAGGACGGCGGCC
ACTACGACGCTGAGGTCAAGACCACCTACAAGGCCAAGAAGCCCGTGCAGCTGCCCGGCGCCTACAACGT
CAACATCAAGTTGGACATCACCTCCCACAACGAGGACTACACCATCGTGGAACAGTACGAACGCGCCGAG
GGCCGCCACTCCACCGGCGGCATGGACGAGCTGTACAAGGACCCAGCTTTCTTGTACAAAGTGGAAATGC
CTTCCCGTAGAAGAACGCTCTTGAAAGTCATCATTCTCGGTGACAGCGGGGTGGGGAAGACGTCTTTGAT
GAATCAATATGTGAATAAGAAGTTTAGTAATCAGTACAAGGCAACCATTGGAGCTGACTTCTTAACCAAA
GAAGTGCAATTTGAAGATAGGCTTTTCACCTTACAGATTTGGGATACAGCTGGCCAGGAGAGATTCCAAA
GCCTAGGAGTTGCTTTCTATCGTGGGGCTGATTGCTGTGTTCTTGTATACGATGTTAATTCAATGAAATC
ATTTGACAACCTTAACAACTGGAGGGAGGAATTTCTGATTCAAGCAAATCCTTCCGATCCAGAGAATTTT
CCTTTTGTTGTTATAGGAAACAAGATCGACATTGATGGTGGGAACAGTAGAGTGGTTTCAGAAAAGAAGG
CTCGGGCATGGTGTGCAGCAAAAGGAAATATCCCATATTTTGAGACATCTGCCAAAGAAGGTATTAATGT
CGAGGAAG
